>Addgene plasmid #152584 | pGBW-m4134558 | addgene full sequence | sequence record 306156 | Addgene NGS Result
AGCCGTGGCGCTCATTTGCTCGTCGGGCATCGAATCTCGTCAGCTATCGTCAGCTTACCTTTTTGGCAGC
GATCGCGGCTCCCGACATCTTGGACCATTAGCTCCACAGGTATCTTCTTCCCTCTAGTGGTCATAACAGC
AGCTTCAGCTACCTCTCAATTCAAAAAACCCCTCAAGACCCGTTTAGAGGCCCCAAGGGGTTATGCTATC
AATCGTTGCGTTACACACACAAAAAACCAACACACATCCATCTTCGATGGATAGCGATTTTATTATCTAA
CTGCTGATCGAGTGTAGCCAGATCTAGTAATCAATTACGGGGTCATTAGTTCATAGCCCATATATGGAGT
TCCGCGTTACATAACTTACGGTAAATGGCCCGCCTGGCTGACCGCCCAACGACCCCCGCCCATTGACGTC
AATAATGACGTATGTTCCCATAGTAACGCCAATAGGGACTTTCCATTGACGTCAATGGGTGGAGTATTTA
CGGTAAACTGCCCACTTGGCAGTACATCAAGTGTATCATATGCCAAGTACGCCCCCTATTGACGTCAATG
ACGGTAAATGGCCCGCCTGGCATTATGCCCAGTACATGACCTTATGGGACTTTCCTACTTGGCAGTACAT
CTACGTATTAGTCATCGCTATTACCATGCTGATGCGGTTTTGGCAGTACATCAATGGGCGTGGATAGCGG
TTTGACTCACGGGGATTTCCAAGTCTCCACCCCATTGACGTCAATGGGAGTTTGTTTTGGCACCAAAATC
AACGGGACTTTCCAAAATGTCGTAACAACTCCGCCCCATTGACGCAAATGGGCGGTAGGCGTGTACGGTG
GGAGGTCTATATAAGCAGAGCTGGTTTAGTGAACCGTCAGATCAGATCTTTGTCGATCCTACCATCCACT
CGACACACCCGCCAGCGGCCGCCACCATGTCTGATAATGGACCACAGAACCAACGCAATGCACCCCGAAT
CACTTTTGGCGGTCCGTCCGACAGTACCGGGAGCAACCAGAACGGCGAAAGATCGGGAGCTCGTTCAAAA
CAGCGGAGGCCTCAAGGGTTACCCAATAACACGGCCAGCTGGTTCACAGCGTTGACCCAGCATGGCAAGG
AGGACCTCAAGTTCCCTCGGGGTCAGGGGGTCCCAATAAATACAAACAGTTCCCCTGATGACCAAATTGG
ATACTATAGACGCGCTACTAGGAGGATCCGTGGCGGGGATGGAAAAATGAAGGACCTTTCTCCCAGATGG
TACTTTTATTACCTGGGTACTGGCCCAGAGGCCGGTCTACCGTATGGAGCAAACAAAGATGGCATTATTT
GGGTGGCCACGGAAGGAGCACTGAATACCCCAAAGGATCACATCGGCACCCGGAATCCAGCCAACAATGC
TGCTATCGTTCTGCAACTCCCCCAGGGGACAACATTGCCTAAAGGCTTCTATGCCGAGGGCAGTAGAGGT
GGCAGCCAGGCGTCCTCACGCAGCTCTTCTCGATCTCGGAACAGCTCAAGAAATTCCACTCCCGGGAGTT
CCCGAGGAACCAGCCCAGCAAGGATGGCTGGCAATGGTGGAGATGCCGCTCTGGCCCTACTTCTGCTGGA
CCGCCTCAATCAGTTAGAATCAAAGATGTCGGGGAAGGGGCAGCAACAGCAGGGACAGACCGTAACTAAA
AAGAGTGCAGCGGAGGCCTCTAAAAAGCCTCGGCAGAAACGTACGGCAACAAAGGCTTACAACGTGACCC
AGGCCTTTGGCCGTAGAGGACCCGAACAGACACAAGGGAACTTTGGTGACCAAGAGTTGATAAGGCAGGG
AACCGACTACAAACACTGGCCTCAGATCGCCCAATTCGCACCGAGCGCGAGCGCATTTTTCGGAATGTCA
CGAATTGGCATGGAGGTGACACCTTCGGGAACCTGGCTGACATACACTGGCGCCATAAAGCTCGATGACA
AAGATCCCAACTTCAAGGATCAAGTCATCTTGCTGAATAAGCATATTGACGCGTATAAAACTTTTCCACC
CACGGAACCGAAGAAGGACAAGAAAAAGAAAGCTGATGAGACACAGGCGCTTCCACAAAGGCAGAAAAAG
CAGCAGACGGTTACTCTACTGCCCGCCGCAGACCTAGATGACTTCTCCAAACAGCTTCAGCAGTCTATGA
GTAGCGCCGACTCAACCCAAGCTGAAAACCTTTACTTTCAGTCGAAAGAAACCGCGGCAGCTAAGTTCGA
GAGGCAGCACATGGACAGTTAAGCTAGCTTGACTGACTGAGATACAGCGTACCTTCAGCTCACAGACATG
ATAAGATACATTGATGAGTTTGGACAAACCACAACTAGAATGCAGTGAAAAAAATGCTTTATTTGTGAAA
TTTGTGATGCTATTGCTTTATTTGTAACCATTATAAGCTGCAATAAACAAGTTAACAACAACAATTGCAT
TCATTTTATGTTTCAGGTTCAGGGGGAGGTGTGGGAGGTTTTTTAAAGCAAGTAAAACCTCTACAAATGT
GGTATTGGCCCATCTCTATCGGTATCGTAGCATAACCCCTTGGGGCCTCTAAACGGGTCTTGAGGGGTTT
TTTGTGCCCCTCGGGCCGGATTGCTATCTACCGGCATTGGCGCAGAAAAAAATGCCTGATGCGACGCTGC
GCGTCTTATACTCCCACATATGCCAGATTCAGCAACGGATACGGCTTCCCCAACTTGCCCACTTCCATAC
GTGTCCTCCTTACCAGAAATTTATCCTTAAGGTCGTCAGCTATCCTGCAGGCGATCTCTCGATTTCGATC
AAGACATTCCTTTAATGGTCTTTTCTGGACACCACTAGGGGTCAGAAGTAGTTCATCAAACTTTCTTCCC
TCCCTAATCTCATTGGTTACCTTGGGCTATCGAAACTTAATTAACCAGTCAAGTCAGCTACTTGGCGAGA
TCGACTTGTCTGGGTTTCGACTACGCTCAGAATTGCGTCAGTCAAGTTCGATCTGGTCCTTGCTATTGCA
CCCGTTCTCCGATTACGAGTTTCATTTAAATCATGTGAGCAAAAGGCCAGCAAAAGGCCAGGAACCGTAA
AAAGGCCGCGTTGCTGGCGTTTTTCCATAGGCTCCGCCCCCCTGACGAGCATCACAAAAATCGACGCTCA
AGTCAGAGGTGGCGAAACCCGACAGGACTATAAAGATACCAGGCGTTTCCCCCTGGAAGCTCCCTCGTGC
GCTCTCCTGTTCCGACCCTGCCGCTTACCGGATACCTGTCCGCCTTTCTCCCTTCGGGAAGCGTGGCGCT
TTCTCATAGCTCACGCTGTAGGTATCTCAGTTCGGTGTAGGTCGTTCGCTCCAAGCTGGGCTGTGTGCAC
GAACCCCCCGTTCAGCCCGACCGCTGCGCCTTATCCGGTAACTATCGTCTTGAGTCCAACCCGGTAAGAC
ACGACTTATCGCCACTGGCAGCAGCCACTGGTAACAGGATTAGCAGAGCGAGGTATGTAGGCGGTGCTAC
AGAGTTCTTGAAGTGGTGGCCTAACTACGGCTACACTAGAAGAACAGTATTTGGTATCTGCGCTCTGCTG
AAGCCAGTTACCTTCGGAAAAAGAGTTGGTAGCTCTTGATCCGGCAAACAAACCACCGCTGGTAGCGGTG
GTTTTTTTGTTTGCAAGCAGCAGATTACGCGCAGAAAAAAAGGATCTCAAGAAGATCCTTTGATCTTTTC
TACGGGGTCTGACGCTCAGTGGAACGAAAACTCACGTTAAGGGATTTTGGTCATGAGATTATCAAAAAGG
ATCTTCACCTAGATCCTTTTAAATTAAAAATGAAGTTTTAAATCAATCTAAAGTATATATGAGTAAACTT
GGTCTGACAGTTACCAATGCTTAATCAGTGAGGCACCTATCTCAGCGATCTGTCTATTTCGTTCATCCAT
AGTTGCATTTAAATTTCCGAACTCTCCAAGGCCCTCGTCGGAAAATCTTCAAACCTTTCGTCCGATCCAT
CTTGCAGGCTACCTCTCGAACGAACTATCGCAAGTCTCTTGGCCGGCCTTGCGCCTTGGCTATTGCTTGG
CAGCGCCTATCGCCAGGTATTACTCCAATCCCGAATATCCGAGATCGGGATCACCCGAGAGAAGTTCAAC
CTACATCCTCAATCCCGATCTATCCGAGATCCGAGGAATATCGAAATCGGGGCGCGCCTGGCCTCCGCGC
CGGGTTTTGGCGCCTCCCGCGGGCGCCCCCCTCGTCACGGCGAGCGCTGCCACGTCAGACGAAGGGCGCA
GGAGCGTCCTGATCCTTCCGCCCGGACGCTCAGGACAGCGGCCCGCTGCTCATAAGACTCGGCCTTAGAA
CCCCAGTATCAGCAGAAGGACATTTTAGGACGGGACTTGGGTGACTCTAGGGCACTGGTTTTCTTTCCAG
AGAGCGGAACAGGCGAGGAAAAGTAGTCCCTTCTCGGCGATTCTGCGGAGGGATCTCCGTGGGGCGGTGA
ACGCCGATGATTATATAAGGACGCGCCGGGTGTGGCACAGCTAGTTCCGTCGCAGCCGGGATTTGGGTCG
CGGTTCTTGTTTGTGGATCGCTGTGATCGTCACTTGGTGAGTAGCGGGCTGCTGGGCTGGCCGGGGCTTT
CGTGGCCGCCGGGCCGCTCGGTGGGACGGAAGCGTGTGGAGAGACCGCCAAGGGCTGTAGTCTGGGTCCG
CGAGCAAGGTTGCCCTGAACTGGGGGTTGGGGGGAGCGCAGCAAAATGGCGGCTGTTCCCGAGTCTTGAA
TGGAAGACGCTTGTGAGGCGGGCTGTGAGGTCGTTGAAACAAGGTGGGGGGCATGGTGGGCGGCAAGAAC
CCAAGGTCTTGAGCCCTTCGCTAATGCGGGAAAGCTCTTATTCGGGTGAGATGGGCTGGGCACCATCTGG
GGACCCTGACGTGAAGTTTGTCACTGACTGGAGAACTCGGTTTGTCGTCTGTTGCGGGGGCGGCAGTTAT
GGCGGTGCCGTTGGGCAGTGCACCCGTACCTTTGGGAGCGCGCGCCCTCGTCGTGTCGTGACGTCACCCG
TTCTGTTGGCTTATAATGCAGGGTGGGGCCACCTGCCGGTAGGTGTGCGGTAGGCTTTTCTCCGTCGCAG
GACGCAGGGTTCGGGCCTAGGGTAGGCTCTCCTGAATCGACAGGCGCCGGACCTCTGGTGAGGGGAGGGA
TAAGTGAGGCGTCAGTTTCTTTGGTCGGTTTTATGTACCTATCTTCTTAAGTAGCTGAAGCTCCGGTTTT
GAACTATGCGCTCGGGGTTGGCGAGTGTGTTTTGTGAAGTTTTTTAGGCACCTTTTGAAATGTAATCATT
TGGGTCAATATGTAATTTTCAGTGTTAGACTTGTAAATTGTCCGCTAAATTCTGGCCGTTTTTGGCTTTT
TTGTTAGACAACATGACCGAGTACAAGCCCACGGTGCGCCTCGCCACCCGCGACGACGTCCCCAGGGCCG
TACGCACCCTCGCCGCCGCGTTCGCCGACTACCCCGCCACGCGCCACACCGTCGATCCGGACCGCCACAT
CGAGCGGGTCACCGAGCTGCAAGAACTCTTCCTCACGCGCGTCGGGCTCGACATCGGCAAGGTGTGGGTC
GCGGACGACGGCGCCGCGGTGGCGGTCTGGACCACGCCGGAGAGCGTCGAAGCGGGGGCGGTGTTCGCCG
AGATCGGCCCGCGCATGGCCGAGTTGAGCGGTTCCCGGCTGGCCGCGCAGCAACAGATGGAGGGCCTCCT
GGCGCCGCACCGGCCCAAGGAGCCCGCGTGGTTCCTGGCCACCGTCGGCGTCTCGCCCGACCACCAGGGC
AAGGGTCTGGGCAGCGCCGTCGTGCTCCCCGGAGTGGAGGCCGCCGAGCGCGCCGGGGTGCCCGCCTTCC
TGGAGACCTCCGCGCCCCGCAACCTCCCCTTCTACGAGCGGCTCGGCTTCACCGTCACCGCCGACGTCGA
GGTGCCCGAAGGACCGCGCACCTGGTGCATGACCCGCAAGCCCGGTGCCTAGGCTAGTATGTAAGCCTAG
TCTTAGATAATAAAATCGCTATCCATCGAAGATGGATGTGTGTTGGTTTTTTGTGTGTGTAACGCTAGGC
GCGCCTGGTGTACCGAGAACGATCCTCTCAGTGCGAGTCTCGACGATCCATATCGTTGCTTGGCAGTCAG
CCAGTCGGAATCCAGCTTGGGACCCAGGAAGTCCAATCGTCAGATATTGTACTCAAGCCTGGTCACGGCA
GCGTACCGATCTGTTTAAACCTAGATATTGATAGTCTGATCGGTCAACGTATAATCGAGTCCTAGCTTTT
GCAAACATCTATCAAGAGACAGGATCAGCAGGAGGCTTTCGCATGAGTATTCAACATTTCCGTGTCGCCC
TTATTCCCTTTTTTGCGGCATTTTGCCTTCCTGTTTTTGCTCACCCAGAAACGCTGGTGAAAGTAAAAGA
TGCTGAAGATCAGTTGGGTGCGCGAGTGGGTTACATCGAACTGGATCTCAACAGCGGTAAGATCCTTGAG
AGTTTTCGCCCCGAAGAACGCTTTCCAATGATGAGCACTTTTAAAGTTCTGCTATGTGGCGCGGTATTAT
CCCGTATTGACGCCGGGCAAGAGCAACTCGGTCGCCGCATACACTATTCTCAGAATGACTTGGTTGAGTA
TTCACCAGTCACAGAAAAGCATCTTACGGATGGCATGACAGTAAGAGAATTATGCAGTGCTGCCATAACC
ATGAGTGATAACACTGCGGCCAACTTACTTCTGACAACGATTGGAGGACCGAAGGAGCTAACCGCTTTTT
TGCACAACATGGGGGATCATGTAACTCGCCTTGATCGTTGGGAACCGGAGCTGAATGAAGCCATACCAAA
CGACGAGCGTGACACCACGATGCCTGTAGCAATGGCAACAACCTTGCGTAAACTATTAACTGGCGAACTA
CTTACTCTAGCTTCCCGGCAACAGTTGATAGACTGGATGGAGGCGGATAAAGTTGCAGGACCACTTCTGC
GCTCGGCCCTTCCGGCTGGCTGGTTTATTGCTGATAAATCTGGAGCCGGTGAGCGTGGGTCTCGCGGTAT
CATTGCAGCACTGGGGCCAGATGGTAAGCCCTCCCGTATCGTAGTTATCTACACGACGGGGAGTCAGGCA
ACTATGGATGAACGAAATAGACAGATCGCTGAGATAGGTGCCTCACTGATTAAGCATTGGTAACCGATTC
TAGGTGCATTGGCGCAGAAAAAAATGCCTGATGCGACGCTGCGCGTCTTATACTCCCACATATGCCAGAT
TCAGCAACGGATACGGCTTCCCCAACTTGCCCACTTCCATACGTGTCCTCCTTACCAGAAATTTATCCTT
AAGATCCCGAATCGTTTAAACTCGACTCTGGCTCTATCGAATCTCCGTCGTTTCGAGCTTACGCGAAC
Features (pLannotate 1.2.2; 19 found; start..end, strand, type, name):
     86..157     +  misc_feature   5' β-globin insulator: insulator upstream of the human β-globin locus (Farrell et al., 2002)
    162..208     -  terminator     T7 terminator: transcription terminator for bacteriophage T7 RNA polymerase
    226..274     -  polyA_signal   poly(A) signal: synthetic polyadenylation signal
    355..658     +  enhancer       CMV enhancer: human cytomegalovirus immediate early enhancer
    731..748     -  promoter       CMV promoter (fragment): human cytomegalovirus (CMV) immediate early promoter
    811..862     +  promoter       CMVd2 promoter: truncated human cytomegalovirus (CMV) immediate early promoter that yields moderately reduced expression relative to the full-length promoter
    937..2193    +  CDS            N: NCAP_SARS2 - Experimental evidence at protein level: Swiss-Prot protein existence level 1. Packages the positive strand viral genome RNA into a helical ribonucleocapsid (RNP) and plays a fundamental role during virion assembly through its interactions with the viral genome and membrane protein M. Plays an important role in enhancing the efficiency of subgenomic viral RNA transcription as well as viral replication (By similarity). May modulate transforming growth factor-beta signaling by binding host smad3 (By similarity). From Severe acute respiratory syndrome coronavirus 2 (2019-nCoV) (SARS-C
   2312..2433    -  polyA_signal   SV40 poly(A) signal: SV40 polyadenylation signal
   2456..2525    -  CDS            large T antigen (fragment): large T antigen from SV40 (simian virus 40)
   2548..2594    +  terminator     T7 terminator: transcription terminator for bacteriophage T7 RNA polymerase
   2624..2760    +  terminator     rrnG terminator: transcription terminator from the E. coli ribosomal RNA rrnG operon (Albrechtsen et al., 1991)
   2805..2876    +  misc_feature   3' β-globin insulator: insulator downstream of the human β-globin locus (Farrell et al., 2002)
   3102..3690    -  rep_origin     ori: high-copy-number ColE1/pMB1/pBR322/pUC origin of replication
   3862..3926    -  CDS            bla(M) (fragment): β-lactamase lacking the signal sequence; bla(M); allows cytosolic expression of β-lactamase
   4190..5399    +  promoter       UbC promoter: human ubiquitin C promoter
   5403..6000    +  CDS            PuroR (fragment): puromycin N-acetyltransferase; pac from Streptomyces; confers resistance to puromycin
   6029..6077    +  polyA_signal   poly(A) signal: synthetic polyadenylation signal
   6343..7203    +  CDS            AmpR: β-lactamase; bla; confers resistance to ampicillin, carbenicillin, and related antibiotics
   7216..7352    +  terminator     rrnG terminator: transcription terminator from the E. coli ribosomal RNA rrnG operon (Albrechtsen et al., 1991)
