[The description below was written by a language model from this plasmid's Addgene catalogue record and pLannotate feature annotations shown in this document.]
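Description:
pGBW-m4134558 is a mammalian expression plasmid built on the pTwist_CMV_Puro_6 backbone to produce the wild-type nucleocapsid (N) phosphoprotein of SARS-CoV-2. It is propagated in E. coli as a high-copy plasmid through a ColE1/pUC-type origin and selected with ampicillin via a full-length β-lactamase gene. Bacterial rrnG terminators and T7 terminators flank the functional modules, which helps isolate them from read-through transcription. For selection in mammalian cells, a separate cassette places the puromycin N-acetyltransferase gene under the human ubiquitin C promoter, followed by a synthetic polyadenylation signal, so transfected cells can be enriched or stable lines derived with puromycin.

The N coding sequence is driven by the human cytomegalovirus immediate-early enhancer and promoter, giving strong constitutive expression in most mammalian cell types, and the transcript is terminated by an SV40 polyadenylation signal. The catalogue entry states that the backbone supplies a C-terminal S-tag preceded by a TEV protease cleavage site, which would allow affinity capture or detection of the protein and later removal of the tag. These tag elements are not separately annotated in the feature table, although there is unannotated sequence between the end of the N open reading frame and the poly(A) signal. The expression unit is bracketed by short 5' and 3' β-globin insulator elements, which are intended to shield it from neighbouring regulatory influences. The sequenced record is 7,418 nt, roughly consistent with the stated backbone plus insert. The record supports use for expressing tagged N protein in mammalian cells, but it does not specify any particular downstream application.
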