Addgene plasmid #152584: pGBW-m4134558
Purpose: Mammalian expression plasmid for SARS-CoV-2 N (nucleocapsid)
Depositing lab: Ginkgo Bioworks & Benjie Chen. Depositing organization: Ginkgo Bioworks.
Backbone
  Vector backbone: pTwist_CMV_Puro_6
  Backbone size w/o insert (bp): 6080
  Vector type: Mammalian Expression
  Selectable markers: Puromycin
Growth in bacteria
  Bacterial resistance: Ampicillin, 100 μg/mL
  Growth temperature: 37°C
  Growth strain: DH5alpha
  Copy number: High Copy
Gene/Insert
  Gene/Insert name: SARS-CoV-2 N (nucleocapsid) (alt names: nucleocapsid phosphoprotein; N protein)
  Species: Severe acute respiratory syndrome coronavirus 2
  Insert size (bp): 1253
  Mutation: wt
  Entrez Gene: N (a.k.a. GU280_gp10)
  Promoter: CMV
  Tag / fusion protein: Cleavable TEV;S-tag (C terminal on backbone)
  Cloning method: Unknown
Resource information
  A portion of this plasmid was derived from a plasmid made by: GinkgoBioworks
Depositor comments: NCBI reference sequence: YP_009724397.2
How to cite: pGBW-m4134558 was a gift from Ginkgo Bioworks & Benjie Chen (Addgene plasmid # 152584 ; http://n2t.net/addgene:152584 ; RRID:Addgene_152584)
